Addgene plasmid #178688: A1-LCD-20G+20S+7F-7Y
Purpose: Bacterial expression of N-terminally 6His tagged A1-LCD with twenty Gly residues replaced with Ser, seven Tyr residues replaced with Phe (LCD: low-complexity domain, aa 186-320)
Depositing lab: Tanja Mittag. Depositing organization: St. Jude Children's Research Hospital. Publication: Deciphering how naturally occurring sequence features impact the phase behaviours of disordered prion-like domains. Bremer A, Farag M, Borcherds WM, Peran I, Martin EW, Pappu RV, Mittag T. Nat Chem. 2022 Feb;14(2):196-207. doi: 10.1038/s41557-021-00840-w. Epub 2021 Dec 20. PubMed 34931046.
Backbone
  Vector backbone: pDEST17
  Vector type: Bacterial Expression
Growth in bacteria
  Bacterial resistance: Ampicillin, 100 μg/mL
  Growth temperature: 37°C
  Growth strain: DH5alpha
  Copy number: Low Copy
Gene/Insert
  Gene/Insert name: A1-LCD-20G+20S+7F-7Y
  Species: H. sapiens (human)
  Mutation: twenty Gly residues replaced with Ser, seven Tyr residues replaced with Phe
  Entrez Gene: HNRNPA1 (a.k.a. ALS19, ALS20, HNRPA1, HNRPA1L3, IBMPFD3, MPD3, UP 1, hnRNP A1, hnRNP-A1)
  Tag / fusion protein: 6xHis (N terminal on insert)
  Cloning method: Gateway Cloning
Terms and licenses: Academic/Nonprofit Terms; Industry Terms: Not Available to Industry
How to cite: A1-LCD-20G+20S+7F-7Y was a gift from Tanja Mittag (Addgene plasmid # 178688 ; http://n2t.net/addgene:178688 ; RRID:Addgene_178688)
