[The description below was written by a language model from this plasmid's Addgene catalogue record and pLannotate feature annotations shown in this document.]
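Description:
A1-LCD-20G+20S+7F-7Y is a bacterial expression plasmid built on the Gateway destination vector pDEST17, carrying a designed variant of the low-complexity domain (LCD, residues 186-320) of human hnRNP A1 (HNRNPA1). In this variant twenty glycine residues are replaced with serine and seven tyrosine residues with phenylalanine. The insert was introduced by Gateway recombination and sits between attB1 and attB2 sites. The automated annotation labels the roughly 400 nt coding region as a fragment of the paralogue HNRNPA1L2, which probably reflects sequence similarity to the mutated A1 domain, not a different gene.

Expression is driven by a T7 promoter with the phage T7 gene 10 ribosome binding site and ends at a T7 terminator, so it requires a host that supplies T7 RNA polymerase. The reading frame begins with an N-terminal polyhistidine tag (6xHis per the catalogue entry, detected as a partial 8xHis match), followed by attB1 and what appears to be a TEV protease recognition site immediately upstream of the LCD. This arrangement would allow affinity purification followed by removal of the tag. A short hit to a T7 gene 10B solubility tag lies downstream of attB2 and is likely only backbone sequence.

The backbone is pBR322-like, with a ColE1/pMB1 origin plus bom and rop, consistent with the listed low copy number. Selection is by ampicillin through β-lactamase; only fragments of the tetracycline resistance gene and its promoter remain. The associated study concerns how sequence features shape the phase behaviour of disordered prion-like domains, so the plasmid most likely serves to produce recombinant protein for testing how glycine/serine and aromatic residue identity affect that behaviour.
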