Features (pLannotate 1.2.2; 18 found; start..end, strand, type, name):
    221..239     +  promoter       T7 promoter: promoter for bacteriophage T7 RNA polymerase
    271..293     +  RBS            RBS: efficient ribosome binding site from bacteriophage T7 gene 10 (Olins and Rangwala, 1989)
    311..331     +  CDS            8xHis (fragment): 8xHis affinity tag
    340..364     +  protein_bind   attB1: mutant version of attB; recombination site for the Gateway® BP reaction BP Clonase™
    370..386     +  CDS            TEV site (fragment): tobacco etch virus (TEV) protease recognition and cleavage site
    391..795     +  CDS            HNRNPA1L2 (fragment): RA1L2_HUMAN - Also known as HNRNPA1L. Experimental evidence at transcript level: Swiss-Prot protein existence level 2. Involved in the packaging of pre-mRNA into hnRNP particles, transport of poly(A) mRNA from the nucleus to the cytoplasm and may modulate splice site selection. From Homo sapiens (Human).
    800..824     -  protein_bind   attB2: mutant version of attB; recombination site for the Gateway® BP reaction BP Clonase™
    834..883     +  CDS            SET1 (fragment): solubility-enhancement tag derived from T7 phage gene 10B
    891..938     +  terminator     T7 terminator: transcription terminator for bacteriophage T7 RNA polymerase
    964..1256    -  CDS            TcR (fragment): tetracycline efflux protein; tet; confers resistance to tetracycline
   1304..1332    -  promoter       tet promoter: E. coli promoter for tetracycline efflux protein gene
   1445..1549    +  promoter       AmpR promoter: bla
   1550..2410    +  CDS            AmpR: β-lactamase; bla; confers resistance to ampicillin, carbenicillin, and related antibiotics
   2581..3169    +  rep_origin     ori: high-copy-number ColE1/pMB1/pBR322/pUC origin of replication
   3355..3494    -  misc_feature   bom: basis of mobility region from pBR322
   3596..3787    -  CDS            rop: Rop protein, which maintains plasmids at low copy number; rop
   3804..4184    +  CDS            YPB1_ECOLX: Protein predicted: Swiss-Prot protein existence level 4. From Escherichia coli.
   4426..199     -  CDS            TcR (fragment) (across the origin): tetracycline efflux protein; tet; confers resistance to tetracycline
>Addgene plasmid #178688 | A1-LCD-20G+20S+7F-7Y | addgene full sequence | sequence record 356407 | Addgene NGS Result
GAATGGTGCATGCAAGGAGATGGCGCCCAACAGTCCCCCGGCCACGGGGCCTGCCACCATACCCACGCCG
AAACAAGCGCTCATGAGCCCGAAGTGGCGAGCCCGATCTTCCCCATCGGTGATGTCGGCGATATAGGCGC
CAGCAACCGCACCTGTGGCGCCGGTGATGCCGGCCACGATGCGTCCGGCGTAGAGGATCGAGATCTCGAT
CCCGCGAAATTAATACGACTCACTATAGGGAGACCACAACGGTTTCCCTCTAGAAATAATTTTGTTTAAC
TTTAAGAAGGAGATATACATATGTCGTACTACCATCACCATCACCATCACCTCGAATCAACAAGTTTGTA
CAAAAAAGCAGGCTTCGAGAACCTGTATTTTCAGGGTAGCATGGCAAGCGCAAGCAGCAGCCAGCGTAGC
CGTAGCGGTAGTGGTAATTTTAGCGGTAGCCGTTCAGGTAGCTTTAGCGGCAATGATAATTTTGGTCGCA
GCGGTAATTTTTCAGGTCGTAGCGGTTTTGGTGGTTCACGTAGTGGTGGTGGTTTTAGTGGTAGCGGTGA
TAGCTTTAATAGCTTTGGTAATGATGGCAGCAATTTTTCTGGTAGCGGCAGCTTTAATGATTTCGGCAAT
TTTAACAATCAGAGCAGCAACTTTGGTCCGATGAAAAGTGGCAATTTTGGTGGCCGTAGCAGCGGTAGCA
GTGGTGGTAGTGGTCAGTTTTTTGCCAAACCGCGTAATCAGGGTTCATTTAGCGGTTCTAGCAGCAGCAG
CTCATTTGGTAGCAGCCGTCGTTTTTAAGACCCAGCTTTCTTGTACAAAGTGGTTGATTCGAGGCTGCTA
ACAAAGCCCGAAAGGAAGCTGAGTTGGCTGCTGCCACCGCTGAGCAATAACTAGCATAACCCCTTGGGGC
CTCTAAACGGGTCTTGAGGGGTTTTTTGCTGAAAGGAGGAACTATATCCGGATATCCACAGGACGGGTGT
GGTCGCCATGATCGCGTAGTCGATAGTGGCTCCAAGTAGCGAAGCGAGCAGGACTGGGCGGCGGCCAAAG
CGGTCGGACAGTGCTCCGAGAACGGGTGCGCATAGAAATTGCATCAACGCATATAGCGCTAGCAGCACGC
CATAGTGACTGGCGATGCTGTCGGAATGGACGATATCCCGCAAGAGGCCCGGCAGTACCGGCATAACCAA
GCCTATGCCTACAGCATCCAGGGTGACGGTGCCGAGGATGACGATGAGCGCATTGTTAGATTTCATACAC
GGTGCCTGACTGCGTTAGCAATTTAACTGTGATAAACTACCGCATTAAAGCTTATCGATGATAAGCTGTC
AAACATGAGAATTCTTGAAGACGAAAGGGCCTCGTGATACGCCTATTTTTATAGGTTAATGTCATGATAA
TAATGGTTTCTTAGACGTCAGGTGGCACTTTTCGGGGAAATGTGCGCGGAACCCCTATTTGTTTATTTTT
CTAAATACATTCAAATATGTATCCGCTCATGAGACAATAACCCTGATAAATGCTTCAATAATATTGAAAA
AGGAAGAGTATGAGTATTCAACATTTCCGTGTCGCCCTTATTCCCTTTTTTGCGGCATTTTGCCTTCCTG
TTTTTGCTCACCCAGAAACGCTGGTGAAAGTAAAAGATGCTGAAGATCAGTTGGGTGCACGAGTGGGTTA
CATCGAACTGGATCTCAACAGCGGTAAGATCCTTGAGAGTTTTCGCCCCGAAGAACGTTTTCCAATGATG
AGCACTTTTAAAGTTCTGCTATGTGGCGCGGTATTATCCCGTGTTGACGCCGGGCAAGAGCAACTCGGTC
GCCGCATACACTATTCTCAGAATGACTTGGTTGAGTACTCACCAGTCACAGAAAAGCATCTTACGGATGG
CATGACAGTAAGAGAATTATGCAGTGCTGCCATAACCATGAGTGATAACACTGCGGCCAACTTACTTCTG
ACAACGATCGGAGGACCGAAGGAGCTAACCGCTTTTTTGCACAACATGGGGGATCATGTAACTCGCCTTG
ATCGTTGGGAACCGGAGCTGAATGAAGCCATACCAAACGACGAGCGTGACACCACGATGCCTGCAGCAAT
GGCAACAACGTTGCGCAAACTATTAACTGGCGAACTACTTACTCTAGCTTCCCGGCAACAATTAATAGAC
TGGATGGAGGCGGATAAAGTTGCAGGACCACTTCTGCGCTCGGCCCTTCCGGCTGGCTGGTTTATTGCTG
ATAAATCTGGAGCCGGTGAGCGTGGGTCTCGCGGTATCATTGCAGCACTGGGGCCAGATGGTAAGCCCTC
CCGTATCGTAGTTATCTACACGACGGGGAGTCAGGCAACTATGGATGAACGAAATAGACAGATCGCTGAG
ATAGGTGCCTCACTGATTAAGCATTGGTAACTGTCAGACCAAGTTTACTCATATATACTTTAGATTGATT
TAAAACTTCATTTTTAATTTAAAAGGATCTAGGTGAAGATCCTTTTTGATAATCTCATGACCAAAATCCC
TTAACGTGAGTTTTCGTTCCACTGAGCGTCAGACCCCGTAGAAAAGATCAAAGGATCTTCTTGAGATCCT
TTTTTTCTGCGCGTAATCTGCTGCTTGCAAACAAAAAAACCACCGCTACCAGCGGTGGTTTGTTTGCCGG
ATCAAGAGCTACCAACTCTTTTTCCGAAGGTAACTGGCTTCAGCAGAGCGCAGATACCAAATACTGTCCT
TCTAGTGTAGCCGTAGTTAGGCCACCACTTCAAGAACTCTGTAGCACCGCCTACATACCTCGCTCTGCTA
ATCCTGTTACCAGTGGCTGCTGCCAGTGGCGATAAGTCGTGTCTTACCGGGTTGGACTCAAGACGATAGT
TACCGGATAAGGCGCAGCGGTCGGGCTGAACGGGGGGTTCGTGCACACAGCCCAGCTTGGAGCGAACGAC
CTACACCGAACTGAGATACCTACAGCGTGAGCTATGAGAAAGCGCCACGCTTCCCGAAGGGAGAAAGGCG
GACAGGTATCCGGTAAGCGGCAGGGTCGGAACAGGAGAGCGCACGAGGGAGCTTCCAGGGGGAAACGCCT
GGTATCTTTATAGTCCTGTCGGGTTTCGCCACCTCTGACTTGAGCGTCGATTTTTGTGATGCTCGTCAGG
GGGGCGGAGCCTATGGAAAAACGCCAGCAACGCGGCCTTTTTACGGTTCCTGGCCTTTTGCTGGCCTTTT
GCTCACATGTTCTTTCCTGCGTTATCCCCTGATTCTGTGGATAACCGTATTACCGCCTTTGAGTGAGCTG
ATACCGCTCGCCGCAGCCGAACGACCGAGCGCAGCGAGTCAGTGAGCGAGGAAGCGGAAGAGCGCCTGAT
GCGGTATTTTCTCCTTACGCATCTGTGCGGTATTTCACACCGCAATGGTGCACTCTCAGTACAATCTGCT
CTGATGCCGCATAGTTAAGCCAGTATACACTCCGCTATCGCTACGTGACTGGGTCATGGCTGCGCCCCGA
CACCCGCCAACACCCGCTGACGCGCCCTGACGGGCTTGTCTGCTCCCGGCATCCGCTTACAGACAAGCTG
TGACCGTCTCCGGGAGCTGCATGTGTCAGAGGTTTTCACCGTCATCACCGAAACGCGCGAGGCAGCTGCG
GTAAAGCTCATCAGCGTGGTCGTGAAGCGATTCACAGATGTCTGCCTGTTCATCCGCGTCCAGCTCGTTG
AGTTTCTCCAGAAGCGTTAATGTCTGGCTTCTGATAAAGCGGGCCATGTTAAGGGCGGTTTTTTCCTGTT
TGGTCACTGATGCCTCCGTGTAAGGGGGATTTCTGTTCATGGGGGTAATGATACCGATGAAACGAGAGAG
GATGCTCACGATACGGGTTACTGATGATGAACATGCCCGGTTACTGGAACGTTGTGAGGGTAAACAACTG
GCGGTATGGATGCGGCGGGACCAGAGAAAAATCACTCAGGGTCAATGCCAGCGCTTCGTTAATACAGATG
TAGGTGTTCCACAGGGTAGCCAGCAGCATCCTGCGATGCAGATCCGGAACATAATGGTGCAGGGCGCTGA
CTTCCGCGTTTCCAGACTTTACGAAACACGGAAACCGAAGACCATTCATGTTGTTGCTCAGGTCGCAGAC
GTTTTGCAGCAGCAGTCGCTTCACGTTCGCTCGCGTATCGGTGATTCATTCTGCTAACCAGTAAGGCAAC
CCCGCCAGCCTAGCCGGGTCCTCAACGACAGGAGCACGATCATGCGCACCCGTGGCCAGGACCCAACGCT
GCCCGAGATGCGCCGCGTGCGGCTGCTGGAGATGGCGGACGCGATGGATATGTTCTGCCAAGGGTTGGTT
TGCGCATTCACAGTTCTCCGCAAGAATTGATTGGCTCCAATTCTTGGAGTGGTGAATCCGTTAGCGAGGT
GCCGCCGGCTTCCATTCAGGTCGAGGTGGCCCGGCTCCATGCACCGCGACGCAACGCGGGGAGGCAGACA
AGGTATAGGGCGGCGCCTACAATCCATGCCAACCCGTTCCATGTGCTCGCCGAGGCGGCATAAATCGCCG
TGACGATCAGCGGTCCAATGATCGAAGTTAGGCTGGTAAGAGCCGCGAGCGATCCTTGAAGCTGTCCCTG
ATGGTCGTCATCTACCTGCCTGGACAGCATGGCCTGCAACGCGGGCATCCCGATGCCGCCGGAAGCGAGA
AGAATCATAATGGGGAAGGCCATCCAGCCTCGCGTCGCGAACGCCAGCAAGACGTAGCCCAGCGCGTCGG
CCGCCATGCCGGCGATAATGGCCTGCTTCTCGCCGAAACGTTTGGTGGCGGGACCAGTGACGAAGGCTTG
AGCGAGGGCGTGCAAGATTCCGAATACCGCAAGCGACAGGCCGATCATCGTCGCGCTCCAGCGAAAGCGG
TCCTCGCCGAAAATGACCCAGAGCGCTGCCGGCACCTGTCCTACGAGTTGCATGATAAAGAAGACAGTCA
TAAGTGCGGCGACGATAGTCATGCCCCGCGCCCACCGGAAGGAGCTGACTGGGTTGAAGGCTCTCAAGGG
CATCGGTCGATCGACGCTCTCCCTTATGCGACTCCTGCATTAGGAAGCAGCCCAGTAGTAGGTTGAGGCC
GTTGAGCACCGCCGCCGCAAG
